Addgene plasmid #233934: pHRSV_CHARMS-17xTA
Purpose: Mammalian expression of Chimeric Higher-Order Assemblies for Receptor Mediated Signaling (CHARMS) variant: CHARMS-17xTAcontains 17 TA repeats in place of the death domain
Depositing lab: Marcus Taylor. Depositing organization: Max Planck Institute for Infection Biology. Publication: Bottom-up reconstruction of functional death fold signalosomes reveals a requirement for polymer stability and avidity. Lichtenstein MA, Cao F, Lobnow F, Dirvanskyte P, Weyhenmeyer D, Kulesza A, Ziska E, Halfmann R, Taylor MJ. Science. 2025 Apr 25;388(6745):415-422. doi: 10.1126/science.adq3234. Epub 2025 Apr 24. PubMed 40273247.
Backbone
  Vector backbone: pHR-dSV40
  Vector type: Mammalian Expression, Lentiviral
Growth in bacteria
  Bacterial resistance: Ampicillin, 100 μg/mL
  Growth temperature: 37°C
  Growth strain: NEB Stable
  Copy number: High Copy
Gene/Insert
  Gene/Insert name: CHARMS-17xTA
  Species: Synthetic
  Promoter: SV40
  Tag / fusion protein: mEGFP (C terminal on insert)
  Cloning method: Gene Synthesis
Terms and licenses: Academic/Nonprofit Terms; Industry Terms: Not Available to Industry
Depositor comments: Created by Gibson assembly using MluI (5') and NotI (3') sites. Please visit https://doi.org/10.1101/2024.05.08.593169 for bioRxiv preprint.
How to cite: pHRSV_CHARMS-17xTA was a gift from Marcus Taylor (Addgene plasmid # 233934 ; http://n2t.net/addgene:233934 ; RRID:Addgene_233934)
