[The description below was written by a language model from this plasmid's Addgene catalogue record and pLannotate feature annotations shown in this document.]
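Description:
pHRSV_CHARMS-17xTA is a lentiviral transfer plasmid for mammalian expression, built on the pHR-dSV40 backbone. It is propagated in E. coli through a high-copy ColE1/pUC-type origin with ampicillin selection (AmpR under its own bla promoter). The viral portion carries a truncated HIV-1 5' LTR, the Ψ packaging signal with an adjoining gag fragment, the Rev response element, the cPPT/CTS, and a self-inactivating ΔU3 3' LTR. This arrangement lets the genome be packaged when helper functions are supplied in trans and integrated without reconstituting an active viral promoter. Outside the LTR-flanked region, the backbone retains legacy sequence. This includes a second SV40 enhancer/early promoter followed by gpt fragments, SV40 small t intron and T antigen fragments with an SV40 poly(A) signal, and pBR322-derived remnants (TcR, bom and rop fragments).

The payload is a synthetic chimeric protein, CHARMS-17xTA, one variant in the Chimeric Higher-Order Assemblies for Receptor Mediated Signaling series. Expression is driven by a short internal SV40 early promoter. The annotation detects a fragment matching mouse MyD88 followed directly by a fragment matching human IRAK1, then a C-terminal monomeric EGFP (A206K) tag, with a WPRE downstream to enhance transcript stability and expression. According to the record, this variant has 17 TA repeats in place of the death domain; the feature table does not annotate that repeat segment separately. The insert was made by gene synthesis and introduced by Gibson assembly between MluI and NotI sites. The construct serves to express and visualise this engineered signalling scaffold in mammalian cells, in work reconstructing death-fold signalosomes and examining how polymer stability and avidity affect their function.
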