Features (pLannotate 1.2.2; 35 found; start..end, strand, type, name):
      1..211     +  promoter       SV40 promoter: SV40 early promoter
    353..868     +  CDS            Myd88 (fragment): MYD88_MOUSE - Experimental evidence at protein level: Swiss-Prot protein existence level 1. [Isoform 2]: Defective in its ability to induce IRAK phosphorylation and NF-kappa-B activation and can function as a negative regulator of activation by IL-1 or lipopolysaccharide (LPS). From Mus musculus (Mouse).
    866..1408    +  CDS            IRAK1 (fragment): IRAK1_HUMAN - Also known as IRAK. Experimental evidence at protein level: Swiss-Prot protein existence level 1. Serine/threonine-protein kinase that plays a critical role in initiating innate immune response against foreign pathogens. Involved in Toll-like receptor (TLR) and IL-1R signaling pathways. Is rapidly recruited by MYD88 to the receptor-signaling complex upon TLR activation. Association with MYD88 leads to IRAK1 phosphorylation by IRAK4 and subsequent autophosphorylation and kinase activation. Phosphorylates E3 ubiquitin ligases Pellino proteins (PELI1, PELI2 and PELI3) to promote pel
   1445..2161    +  CDS            mEGFP: enhanced GFP with monomerizing A206K mutation (Zacharias et al., 2002) mammalian codon-optimized
   2166..2196    +  misc_feature   MCS (fragment): pUC18/19 multiple cloning site
   2197..2215    +  misc_feature   MCS (fragment): pBluescript multiple cloning site
   2215..2803    +  misc_feature   WPRE: woodchuck hepatitis virus posttranscriptional regulatory element
   2804..2826    +  misc_feature   MCS (fragment): pBluescript multiple cloning site
   2843..2911    +  CDS            nef (fragment): NEF_HV1Z2 - Experimental evidence at protein level: Swiss-Prot protein existence level 1. Extracellular Nef protein targets CD4(+) T-lymphocytes for apoptosis by interacting with CXCR4 surface receptors. From Human immunodeficiency virus type 1 group M subtype D (isolate Z2/CDC-Z34) (HIV-1).
   2913..3146    +  LTR            3' LTR (ΔU3): self-inactivating 3' long terminal repeat (LTR) from HIV-1
   3171..3189    -  promoter       SP6 promoter: promoter for bacteriophage SP6 RNA polymerase
   3417..3696    +  CDS            TcR (fragment): tetracycline efflux protein; tet; confers resistance to tetracycline
   3697..3745    -  misc_feature   bom (fragment): basis of mobility region from pBR322
   3847..3882    -  CDS            rop (fragment): Rop protein, which maintains plasmids at low copy number; rop
   3977..4081    +  promoter       AmpR promoter: bla
   4082..4942    +  CDS            AmpR: β-lactamase; bla; confers resistance to ampicillin, carbenicillin, and related antibiotics
   5113..5701    +  rep_origin     ori: high-copy-number ColE1/pMB1/pBR322/pUC origin of replication
   5884..5940    +  CDS            lacI (fragment): lac repressor; lacI; The lac repressor binds to the lac operator to inhibit transcription in E. coli. This inhibition can be relieved by adding lactose or isopropyl-β-D-thiogalactopyranoside (IPTG).
   5947..6276    +  promoter       SV40 promoter: SV40 enhancer and early promoter
   6476..6595    +  CDS            gpt (fragment): XGPT_ECOLI - Also known as gpp, gxu. Experimental evidence at protein level: Swiss-Prot protein existence level 1. Purine salvage pathway enzyme that catalyzes the transfer of the ribosyl-5-phosphate group from 5-phospho-alpha-D-ribose 1- diphosphate (PRPP) to the N9 position of the 6-oxopurines guanine and xanthine to form the corresponding ribonucleotides GMP (guanosine 5'- monophosphate) and XMP (xanthosine 5'-monophosphate), with the release of PPi. To a lesser extent, also acts on hypoxanthine (PubMed:9100006, PubMed:3886014). Does not ribophosphorylate adenine (PubMed:3886014). From Esch
   6595..6930    +  CDS            gpt (fragment): XGPT_ECOLI - Also known as gpp, gxu. Experimental evidence at protein level: Swiss-Prot protein existence level 1. Purine salvage pathway enzyme that catalyzes the transfer of the ribosyl-5-phosphate group from 5-phospho-alpha-D-ribose 1- diphosphate (PRPP) to the N9 position of the 6-oxopurines guanine and xanthine to form the corresponding ribonucleotides GMP (guanosine 5'- monophosphate) and XMP (xanthosine 5'-monophosphate), with the release of PPi. To a lesser extent, also acts on hypoxanthine (PubMed:9100006, PubMed:3886014). Does not ribophosphorylate adenine (PubMed:3886014). From Esch
   7025..7330    +  CDS            frsA (fragment): FRSA_ECOLI - Also known as yafA. Experimental evidence at protein level: Swiss-Prot protein existence level 1. Catalyzes the hydrolysis of esters (PubMed:15808744). Displays esterase activity toward pNP-butyrate (PubMed:15808744). May stimulate mixed-acid fermentation by acting as a fermentation/respiration switch that down-regulates respiration and up- regulates fermentation rates (PubMed:15169777). From Escherichia coli (strain K12).
   7334..7408    +  CDS            small t antigen (fragment): SV40 (simian virus 40) small t antigen
   7410..7475    +  intron         small t intron: SV40 (simian virus 40) small t antigen intron
   7605..7625    +  CDS            SV40 NLS: nuclear localization signal of SV40 (simian virus 40) large T antigen
   7944..8027    +  CDS            large T antigen (fragment): large T antigen from SV40 (simian virus 40)
   8050..8184    +  polyA_signal   SV40 poly(A) signal: SV40 polyadenylation signal
   8351..8680    +  CDS            nef (fragment): NEF_HV1BR - Experimental evidence at protein level: Swiss-Prot protein existence level 1. Extracellular Nef protein targets CD4(+) T-lymphocytes for apoptosis by interacting with CXCR4 surface receptors (PubMed:14990729). From Human immunodeficiency virus type 1 group M subtype B (isolate BRU/LAI) (HIV-1).
   8728..8985    +  LTR            5' LTR (truncated): truncated 5' long terminal repeat (LTR) from HIV-1
   9032..9157    +  misc_feature   HIV-1 Ψ: packaging signal of human immunodeficiency virus type 1
   9141..9479    +  CDS            HIV-1 gag (fragment): gag protein from human immunodeficiency virus 1; gag
   9654..9887    +  misc_feature   RRE: The Rev response element (RRE) of HIV-1 allows for Rev-dependent mRNA export from the nucleus to the cytoplasm.
  10264..10364   +  CDS            Rev (fragment): human immunodeficiency virus 1 (HIV-1) Rev protein; rev; enhances nuclear export of unspliced and incompletely spliced viral mRNAs
  10401..10518   +  misc_feature   cPPT/CTS: central polypurine tract and central termination sequence of HIV-1
  10555..10578   -  misc_feature   MCS (fragment): pBluescript multiple cloning site
>Addgene plasmid #233934 | pHRSV_CHARMS-17xTA | addgene full sequence | sequence record 469193 | Addgene NGS Result
GCAGGCAGAAGTATGCAAAGCATGCATCTCAATTAGTCAGCAACCATAGTCCCGCCCCTAACTCCGCCCA
TCCCGCCCCTAACTCCGCCCAGTTCCGCCCATTCTCCGCCCCATGGCTGACTAATTTTTTTTATTTATGC
AGAGGCCGAGGCCGCCTCTGCCTCTGAGCTATTCCAGAAGTAGTGAGGAGGCTTTTTTGGAGGCCTAGGC
TACGCAATTCTCAGCCACCATGACTGCAACGGCCACTGCTACTGCCACAGCCACAGCCACAGCCACTGCT
ACAGCTACAGCCACAGCTACCGCCACCGCCACCGCTACAGCAACCGCGACTGCTGGAGGATCAGGCGGAT
CATCCGAAAAGCCTTTACAGGTGGCCAGAGTGGAAAGCAGTGTCCCACAAACAAAGGAACTGGGAGGCAT
CACCACCCTTGATGACCCCCTAGGACAAACGCCGGAACTTTTCGATGCCTTTATCTGCTACTGCCCCAAC
GATATCGAGTTTGTGCAGGAGATGATCCGGCAACTAGAACAGACAGACTATCGGCTTAAGTTGTGTGTGT
CCGACCGTGACGTCCTGCCGGGCACCTGTGTCTGGTCCATTGCCAGCGAGCTAATTGAGAAAAGGTGTCG
CCGCATGGTGGTGGTTGTTTCTGACGATTATCTACAGAGCAAGGAATGTGACTTCCAGACCAAGTTTGCA
CTCAGCCTGTCTCCAGGTGTCCAACAGAAGCGACTGATTCCTATTAAATACAAGGCGATGAAGAAGGACT
TTCCCAGTATCCTGCGGTTCATCACTATATGCGACTATACCAACCCTTGCACCAAGTCCTGGTTCTGGAC
CCGCCTTGCCAAGGCTTTGTCCCTGCCCGGAGGTAGTGGCGGGTCCCCTCCTTCTCCCCAAGAAAACTCC
TATGTCAGCTCCACTGGTAGGGCTCACTCCGGAGCCGCACCATGGCAGCCACTCGCTGCACCATCAGGTG
CTTCAGCCCAGGCCGCAGAGCAACTGCAACGGGGACCCAACCAGCCAGTCGAGTCCGACGAAAGTCTTGG
AGGGCTGAGCGCTGCTCTGCGGTCCTGGCACCTTACACCAAGTTGTCCCCTTGATCCTGCTCCTCTGCGG
GAGGCTGGGTGCCCCCAAGGTGACACAGCAGGGGAATCCTCATGGGGTTCAGGACCTGGGAGCCGGCCAA
CCGCTGTTGAAGGCCTGGCTTTGGGCTCCTCTGCATCATCATCATCAGAACCTCCCCAGATTATCATCAA
TCCAGCTCGCCAGAAAATGGTTCAGAAATTGGCTTTGTATGAGGATGGTGCCCTGGATTCCTTGCAATTG
CTGTCATCTTCTTCTCTTCCCGGACTTGGACTTGAACAAGACAGACAAGGTCCAGAGGAGTCCGACGAGT
TCCAGAGCGGAGGTTCCGGGGGTACTGGGGGTAGTGGAGGAAGTGTGAGCAAGGGCGAGGAGCTGTTCAC
CGGGGTGGTGCCCATCCTGGTCGAGCTGGACGGCGACGTAAACGGCCACAAGTTCAGCGTGTCCGGCGAG
GGCGAGGGCGATGCCACCTACGGCAAGCTGACCCTGAAGTTCATCTGCACCACCGGCAAGCTGCCCGTGC
CCTGGCCCACCCTCGTGACCACCCTGACCTACGGCGTGCAGTGCTTCAGCCGCTACCCCGACCACATGAA
GCAGCACGACTTCTTCAAGTCCGCCATGCCCGAAGGCTACGTCCAGGAGCGCACCATCTTCTTCAAGGAC
GACGGCAACTACAAGACCCGCGCCGAGGTGAAGTTCGAGGGCGACACCCTGGTGAACCGCATCGAGCTGA
AGGGCATCGACTTCAAGGAGGACGGCAACATCCTGGGGCACAAGCTGGAGTACAACTACAACAGCCACAA
CGTCTATATCATGGCCGACAAGCAGAAGAACGGCATCAAGGTGAACTTCAAGATCCGCCACAACATCGAG
GACGGCAGCGTGCAGCTCGCCGACCACTACCAGCAGAACACCCCCATCGGCGACGGCCCCGTGCTGCTGC
CCGACAACCACTACCTGAGCACCCAGTCCAAGCTGAGCAAAGACCCCAACGAGAAGCGCGATCACATGGT
CCTGCTGGAGTTCGTGACCGCCGCCGGGATCACTCTCGGCATGGACGAGCTGTACAAGTAAGCGACTCTA
GAGTCGACCTGCAGGCATGCAAGCTTGATATCAAGCTTATCGATAATCAACCTCTGGATTACAAAATTTG
TGAAAGATTGACTGGTATTCTTAACTATGTTGCTCCTTTTACGCTATGTGGATACGCTGCTTTAATGCCT
TTGTATCATGCTATTGCTTCCCGTATGGCTTTCATTTTCTCCTCCTTGTATAAATCCTGGTTGCTGTCTC
TTTATGAGGAGTTGTGGCCCGTTGTCAGGCAACGTGGCGTGGTGTGCACTGTGTTTGCTGACGCAACCCC
CACTGGTTGGGGCATTGCCACCACCTGTCAGCTCCTTTCCGGGACTTTCGCTTTCCCCCTCCCTATTGCC
ACGGCGGAACTCATCGCCGCCTGCCTTGCCCGCTGCTGGACAGGGGCTCGGCTGTTGGGCACTGACAATT
CCGTGGTGTTGTCGGGGAAATCATCGTCCTTTCCTTGGCTGCTCGCCTGTGTTGCCACCTGGATTCTGCG
CGGGACGTCCTTCTGCTACGTCCCTTCGGCCCTCAATCCAGCGGACCTTCCTTCCCGCGGCCTGCTGCCG
GCTCTGCGGCCTCTTCCGCGTCTTCGCCTTCGCCCTCAGACGAGTCGGATCTCCCTTTGGGCCGCCTCCC
CGCATCGATACCGTCGACCTCGAGGGAATTAATTCGAGCTCGGTACCTTTAAGACCAATGACTTACAAGG
CAGCTGTAGATCTTAGCCACTTTTTAAAAGAAAAGGGGGGACTGGAAGGGCTAATTCACTCCCAACGAAG
ACAAGATCTGCTTTTTGCTTGTACTGGGTCTCTCTGGTTAGACCAGATCTGAGCCTGGGAGCTCTCTGGC
TAACTAGGGAACCCACTGCTTAAGCCTCAATAAAGCTTGCCTTGAGTGCTTCAAGTAGTGTGTGCCCGTC
TGTTGTGTGACTCTGGTAACTAGAGATCCCTCAGACCCTTTTAGTCAGTGTGGAAAATCTCTAGCAGCAT
CTAGAATTAATTCCGTGTATTCTATAGTGTCACCTAAATCGTATGTGTATGATACATAAGGTTATGTATT
AATTGTAGCCGCGTTCTAACGACAATATGTACAAGCCTAATTGTGTAGCATCTGGCTTACTGAAGCAGAC
CCTATCATCTCTCTCGTAAACTGCCGTCAGAGTCGGTTTGGTTGGACGAACCTTCTGAGTTTCTGGTAAC
GCCGTCCCGCACCCGGAAATGGTCAGCGAACCAATCAGCAGGGTCATCGCTAGCCAGATCCTCTACGCCG
GACGCATCGTGGCCGGCATCACCGGCGCCACAGGTGCGGTTGCTGGCGCCTATATCGCCGACATCACCGA
TGGGGAAGATCGGGCTCGCCACTTCGGGCTCATGAGCGCTTGTTTCGGCGTGGGTATGGTGGCAGGCCCC
GTGGCCGGGGGACTGTTGGGCGCCATCTCCTTGCATGCACCATTCCTTGCGGCGGCGGTGCTCAACGGCC
TCAACCTACTACTGGGCTGCTTCCTAATGCAGGAGTCGCATAAGGGAGAGCGTCGAATGGTGCACTCTCA
GTACAATCTGCTCTGATGCCGCATAGTTAAGCCAGCCCCGACACCCGCCAACACCCGCTGACGCGCCCTG
ACGGGCTTGTCTGCTCCCGGCATCCGCTTACAGACAAGCTGTGACCGTCTCCGGGAGCTGCATGTGTCAG
AGGTTTTCACCGTCATCACCGAAACGCGCGAGACGAAAGGGCCTCGTGATACGCCTATTTTTATAGGTTA
ATGTCATGATAATAATGGTTTCTTAGACGTCAGGTGGCACTTTTCGGGGAAATGTGCGCGGAACCCCTAT
TTGTTTATTTTTCTAAATACATTCAAATATGTATCCGCTCATGAGACAATAACCCTGATAAATGCTTCAA
TAATATTGAAAAAGGAAGAGTATGAGTATTCAACATTTCCGTGTCGCCCTTATTCCCTTTTTTGCGGCAT
TTTGCCTTCCTGTTTTTGCTCACCCAGAAACGCTGGTGAAAGTAAAAGATGCTGAAGATCAGTTGGGTGC
ACGAGTGGGTTACATCGAACTGGATCTCAACAGCGGTAAGATCCTTGAGAGTTTTCGCCCCGAAGAACGT
TTTCCAATGATGAGCACTTTTAAAGTTCTGCTATGTGGCGCGGTATTATCCCGTATTGACGCCGGGCAAG
AGCAACTCGGTCGCCGCATACACTATTCTCAGAATGACTTGGTTGAGTACTCACCAGTCACAGAAAAGCA
TCTTACGGATGGCATGACAGTAAGAGAATTATGCAGTGCTGCCATAACCATGAGTGATAACACTGCGGCC
AACTTACTTCTGACAACGATCGGAGGACCGAAGGAGCTAACCGCTTTTTTGCACAACATGGGGGATCATG
TAACTCGCCTTGATCGTTGGGAACCGGAGCTGAATGAAGCCATACCAAACGACGAGCGTGACACCACGAT
GCCTGTAGCAATGGCAACAACGTTGCGCAAACTATTAACTGGCGAACTACTTACTCTAGCTTCCCGGCAA
CAATTAATAGACTGGATGGAGGCGGATAAAGTTGCAGGACCACTTCTGCGCTCGGCCCTTCCGGCTGGCT
GGTTTATTGCTGATAAATCTGGAGCCGGTGAGCGTGGGTCTCGCGGTATCATTGCAGCACTGGGGCCAGA
TGGTAAGCCCTCCCGTATCGTAGTTATCTACACGACGGGGAGTCAGGCAACTATGGATGAACGAAATAGA
CAGATCGCTGAGATAGGTGCCTCACTGATTAAGCATTGGTAACTGTCAGACCAAGTTTACTCATATATAC
TTTAGATTGATTTAAAACTTCATTTTTAATTTAAAAGGATCTAGGTGAAGATCCTTTTTGATAATCTCAT
GACCAAAATCCCTTAACGTGAGTTTTCGTTCCACTGAGCGTCAGACCCCGTAGAAAAGATCAAAGGATCT
TCTTGAGATCCTTTTTTTCTGCGCGTAATCTGCTGCTTGCAAACAAAAAAACCACCGCTACCAGCGGTGG
TTTGTTTGCCGGATCAAGAGCTACCAACTCTTTTTCCGAAGGTAACTGGCTTCAGCAGAGCGCAGATACC
AAATACTGTTCTTCTAGTGTAGCCGTAGTTAGGCCACCACTTCAAGAACTCTGTAGCACCGCCTACATAC
CTCGCTCTGCTAATCCTGTTACCAGTGGCTGCTGCCAGTGGCGATAAGTCGTGTCTTACCGGGTTGGACT
CAAGACGATAGTTACCGGATAAGGCGCAGCGGTCGGGCTGAACGGGGGGTTCGTGCACACAGCCCAGCTT
GGAGCGAACGACCTACACCGAACTGAGATACCTACAGCGTGAGCTATGAGAAAGCGCCACGCTTCCCGAA
GGGAGAAAGGCGGACAGGTATCCGGTAAGCGGCAGGGTCGGAACAGGAGAGCGCACGAGGGAGCTTCCAG
GGGGAAACGCCTGGTATCTTTATAGTCCTGTCGGGTTTCGCCACCTCTGACTTGAGCGTCGATTTTTGTG
ATGCTCGTCAGGGGGGCGGAGCCTATGGAAAAACGCCAGCAACGCGGCCTTTTTACGGTTCCTGGCCTTT
TGCTGGCCTTTTGCTCACATGTTCTTTCCTGCGTTATCCCCTGATTCTGTGGATAACCGTATTACCGCCT
TTGAGTGAGCTGATACCGCTCGCCGCAGCCGAACGACCGAGCGCAGCGAGTCAGTGAGCGAGGAAGCGGA
AGAGCGCCCAATACGCAAACCGCCTCTCCCCGCGCGTTGGCCGATTCATTAATGCAGCTGTGGAATGTGT
GTCAGTTAGGGTGTGGAAAGTCCCCAGGCTCCCCAGCAGGCAGAAGTATGCAAAGCATGCATCTCAATTA
GTCAGCAACCAGGTGTGGAAAGTCCCCAGGCTCCCCAGCAGGCAGAAGTATGCAAAGCATGCATCTCAAT
TAGTCAGCAACCATAGTCCCGCCCCTAACTCCGCCCATCCCGCCCCTAACTCCGCCCAGTTCCGCCCATT
CTCCGCCCCATGGCTGACTAATTTTTTTTATTTATGCAGAGGCCGAGGCCGCCTCGGCCTCTGAGCTATT
CCAGAAGTAGTGAGGAGGCTTTTTTGGAGGCCTAGGCTTTTGCAAAAAGCTTGGACACAAGACAGGCTTG
CGAGATATGTTTGAGAATACCACTTTATCCCGCGTCAGGGAGAGGCAGTGCGTAAAAAGACGCGGACTCA
TGTGAAATACTGGTTTTTAGTGCGCCAGATCTCTATAATCTCGCGCAACCTATTTTCCCCTCGAACACTT
TTTAAGCCGTAGATAAACAGGCTGGGACACTTCACATGAGCGAAAAATACATCGTCACCTGGGACATGTT
GCAGATCCATGCACGTAAACTCGCAAGCCGACTGATGCCTTCTGAACAATGGAAAGGCATTATTGCCGTA
AGCCGTGGCGGTCTGTACCGGGTGCGTTACTGGCGCGTGAACTGGGTATTCGTCATGTCGATACCGTTTG
TATTTCCAGCTACGATCACGACAACCAGCGCGAGCTTAAAGTGCTGAAACGCGCAGAAGGCGATGGCGAA
GGCTTCATCGTTATTGATGACCTGGTGGATACCGGTGGTACTGCGGTTGCGATTCGTGAAATGTATCCAA
AAGCGCACTTTGTCACCATCTTCGCAAAACCGGCTGGTCGTCCGCTGGTTGATGACTATGTTGTTGATAT
CCCGCAAGATACCTGGATTGAACAGCCGTGGGATATGGGCGTCGTATTCGTCCCGCCAATCTCCGGTCGC
TAATCTTTTCAACGCCTGGCACTGCCGGGCGTTGTTCTTTTTAACTTCAGGCGGGTTACAATAGTTTCCA
GTAAGTATTCTGGAGGCTGCATCCATGACACAGGCAAACCTGAGCGAAACCCTGTTCAAACCCCGCTTTA
AACATCCTGAAACCTCGACGCTAGTCCGCCGCTTTAATCACGGCGCACAACCGCCTGTGCAGTCGGCCCT
TGATGGTAAAACCATCCCTCACTGGTATCGCATGATTAACCGTCTGATGTGGATCTGGCGCGGCATTGAC
CCACGCGAAATCCTCGACATCCAGGCACGTATTGTGATGAGCGATGCCGAACGTACCGACGATGATTTAT
ACGATACGGTGATTGGCTACCGTGGCGGCAACTGGATTTATGAGTGGGCCCCGGATCTTTGTGAAGGAAC
CTTACTTCTGTGGTGTGACATAATTGGACAAACTACCTACAGAGATTTAAAGCTCTAAGGTAAATATAAA
ATTTTTAAGTGTATAATGTGTTAAACTACTGATTCTAATTGTTTGTGTATTTTAGATTCCAACCTATGGA
ACTGATGAATGGGAGCAGTGGTGGAATGCCTTTAATGAGGAAAACCTGTTTTGCTCAGAAGAAATGCCAT
CTAGTGATGATGAGGCTACTGCTGACTCTCAACATTCTACTCCTCCAAAAAAGAAGAGAAAGGTAGAAGA
CCCCAAGGACTTTCCTTCAGAATTGCTAAGTTTTTTGAGTCATGCTGTGTTTAGTAATAGAACTCTTGCT
TGCTTTGCTATTTACACCACAAAGGAAAAAGCTGCACTGCTATACAAGAAAATTATGGAAAAATATTCTG
TAACCTTTATAAGTAGGCATAACAGTTATAATCATAACATACTGTTTTTTCTTACTCCACACAGGCATAG
AGTGTCTGCTATTAATAACTATGCTCAAAAATTGTGTACCTTTAGCTTTTTAATTTGTAAAGGGGTTAAT
AAGGAATATTTGATGTATAGTGCCTTGACTAGAGATCATAATCAGCCATACCACATTTGTAGAGGTTTTA
CTTGCTTTAAAAAACCTCCCACACCTCCCCCTGAACCTGAAACATAAAATGAATGCAATTGTTGTTGTTA
ACTTGTTTATTGCAGCTTATAATGGTTACAAATAAAGCAATAGCATCACAAATTTCACAAATAAAGCATT
TTTTTCACTGCATTCTAGTTGTGGTTTGTCCAAACTCATCAATGTATCTTATCATGTCTGGATCAACTGG
ATAACTCAAGCTAACCAAAATCATCCCAAACTTCCCACCCCATACCCTATTACCACTGCCAATTACCTGT
GGTTTCATTTACTCTAAACCTGTGATTCCTCTGAATTATTTTCATTTTAAAGAAATTGTATTTGTTAAAT
ATGTACTACAAACTTAGTAGTTGGAAGGGCTAATTCACTCCCAAAGAAGACAAGATATCCTTGATCTGTG
GATCTACCACACACAAGGCTACTTCCCTGATTAGCAGAACTACACACCAGGGCCAGGGGTCAGATATCCA
CTGACCTTTGGATGGTGCTACAAGCTAGTACCAGTTGAGCCAGATAAGGTAGAAGAGGCCAATAAAGGAG
AGAACACCAGCTTGTTACACCCTGTGAGCCTGCATGGGATGGATGACCCGGAGAGAGAAGTGTTAGAGTG
GAGGTTTGACAGCCGCCTAGCATTTCATCACGTGGCCCGAGAGCTGCATCCGGAGTACTTCAAGAACTGC
TGATATCGAGCTTGCTACAAGGGACTTTCCGCTGGGGACTTTCCAGGGAGGCGTGGCCTGGGCGGGACTG
GGGAGTGGCGAGCCCTCAGATCCTGCATATAAGCAGCTGCTTTTTGCCTGTACTGGGTCTCTCTGGTTAG
ACCAGATCTGAGCCTGGGAGCTCTCTGGCTAACTAGGGAACCCACTGCTTAAGCCTCAATAAAGCTTGCC
TTGAGTGCTTCAAGTAGTGTGTGCCCGTCTGTTGTGTGACTCTGGTAACTAGAGATCCCTCAGACCCTTT
TAGTCAGTGTGGAAAATCTCTAGCAGTGGCGCCCGAACAGGGACTTGAAAGCGAAAGGGAAACCAGAGGA
GCTCTCTCGACGCAGGACTCGGCTTGCTGAAGCGCGCACGGCAAGAGGCGAGGGGCGGCGACTGGTGAGT
ACGCCAAAAATTTTGACTAGCGGAGGCTAGAAGGAGAGAGATGGGTGCGAGAGCGTCAGTATTAAGCGGG
GGAGAATTAGATCGCGATGGGAAAAAATTCGGTTAAGGCCAGGGGGAAAGAAAAAATATAAATTAAAACA
TATAGTATGGGCAAGCAGGGAGCTAGAACGATTCGCAGTTAATCCTGGCCTGTTAGAAACATCAGAAGGC
TGTAGACAAATACTGGGACAGCTACAACCATCCCTTCAGACAGGATCAGAAGAACTTAGATCATTATATA
ATACAGTAGCAACCCTCTATTGTGTGCATCAAAGGATAGAGATAAAAGACACCAAGGAAGCTTTAGACAA
GATAGAGGAAGAGCAAAACAAAAGTAAGACCACCGCACAGCAAGCGGCCGGCCGCTGATCTTCAGACCTG
GAGGAGGAGATATGAGGGACAATTGGAGAAGTGAATTATATAAATATAAAGTAGTAAAAATTGAACCATT
AGGAGTAGCACCCACCAAGGCAAAGAGAAGAGTGGTGCAGAGAGAAAAAAGAGCAGTGGGAATAGGAGCT
TTGTTCCTTGGGTTCTTGGGAGCAGCAGGAAGCACTATGGGCGCAGCGTCAATGACGCTGACGGTACAGG
CCAGACAATTATTGTCTGGTATAGTGCAGCAGCAGAACAATTTGCTGAGGGCTATTGAGGCGCAACAGCA
TCTGTTGCAACTCACAGTCTGGGGCATCAAGCAGCTCCAGGCAAGAATCCTGGCTGTGGAAAGATACCTA
AAGGATCAACAGCTCCTGGGGATTTGGGGTTGCTCTGGAAAACTCATTTGCACCACTGCTGTGCCTTGGA
ATGCTAGTTGGAGTAATAAATCTCTGGAACAGATTTGGAATCACACGACCTGGATGGAGTGGGACAGAGA
AATTAACAATTACACAAGCTTAATACACTCCTTAATTGAAGAATCGCAAAACCAGCAAGAAAAGAATGAA
CAAGAATTATTGGAATTAGATAAATGGGCAAGTTTGTGGAATTGGTTTAACATAACAAATTGGCTGTGGT
ATATAAAATTATTCATAATGATAGTAGGAGGCTTGGTAGGTTTAAGAATAGTTTTTGCTGTACTTTCTAT
AGTGAATAGAGTTAGGCAGGGATATTCACCATTATCGTTTCAGACCCACCTCCCAACCCCGAGGGGACCC
GACAGGCCCGAAGGAATAGAAGAAGAAGGTGGAGAGAGAGACAGAGACAGATCCATTCGATTAGTGAACG
GATCTCGACGGTATCGCCAAATGGCAGTATTCATCCACAATTTTAAAAGAAAAGGGGGGATTGGGGGGTA
CAGTGCAGGGGAAAGAATAGTAGACATAATAGCAACAGACATACAAACTAAAGAATTACAAAAACAAATT
ACAAAAATTCAAAATTTTCGGGTTTATTACAGGGACAGCAGAGATCCAGTTTGGATCGATAAGCTTGATA
TCGAATTCAG
