>Addgene plasmid #233934 | pHRSV_CHARMS-17xTA | depositor partial sequence | sequence record 460098 | CHARMS-17xTA insert
ATGACTGCAACGGCCACTGCTACTGCCACAGCCACAGCCACAGCCACTGCTACAGCTACAGCCACAGCTA
CCGCCACCGCCACCGCTACAGCAACCGCGACTGCTGGAGGATCAGGCGGATCATCCGAAAAGCCTTTACA
GGTGGCCAGAGTGGAAAGCAGTGTCCCACAAACAAAGGAACTGGGAGGCATCACCACCCTTGATGACCCC
CTAGGACAAACGCCGGAACTTTTCGATGCCTTTATCTGCTACTGCCCCAACGATATCGAGTTTGTGCAGG
AGATGATCCGGCAACTAGAACAGACAGACTATCGGCTTAAGTTGTGTGTGTCCGACCGTGACGTCCTGCC
GGGCACCTGTGTCTGGTCCATTGCCAGCGAGCTAATTGAGAAAAGGTGTCGCCGCATGGTGGTGGTTGTT
TCTGACGATTATCTACAGAGCAAGGAATGTGACTTCCAGACCAAGTTTGCACTCAGCCTGTCTCCAGGTG
TCCAACAGAAGCGACTGATTCCTATTAAATACAAGGCGATGAAGAAGGACTTTCCCAGTATCCTGCGGTT
CATCACTATATGCGACTATACCAACCCTTGCACCAAGTCCTGGTTCTGGACCCGCCTTGCCAAGGCTTTG
TCCCTGCCCGGAGGTAGTGGCGGGTCCCCTCCTTCTCCCCAAGAAAACTCCTATGTCAGCTCCACTGGTA
GGGCTCACTCCGGAGCCGCACCATGGCAGCCACTCGCTGCACCATCAGGTGCTTCAGCCCAGGCCGCAGA
GCAACTGCAACGGGGACCCAACCAGCCAGTCGAGTCCGACGAAAGTCTTGGAGGGCTGAGCGCTGCTCTG
CGGTCCTGGCACCTTACACCAAGTTGTCCCCTTGATCCTGCTCCTCTGCGGGAGGCTGGGTGCCCCCAAG
GTGACACAGCAGGGGAATCCTCATGGGGTTCAGGACCTGGGAGCCGGCCAACCGCTGTTGAAGGCCTGGC
TTTGGGCTCCTCTGCATCATCATCATCAGAACCTCCCCAGATTATCATCAATCCAGCTCGCCAGAAAATG
GTTCAGAAATTGGCTTTGTATGAGGATGGTGCCCTGGATTCCTTGCAATTGCTGTCATCTTCTTCTCTTC
CCGGACTTGGACTTGAACAAGACAGACAAGGTCCAGAGGAGTCCGACGAGTTCCAGAGCGGAGGTTCCGG
GGGTACTGGGGGTAGTGGAGGAAGTGTGAGCAAGGGCGAGGAGCTGTTCACCGGGGTGGTGCCCATCCTG
GTCGAGCTGGACGGCGACGTAAACGGCCACAAGTTCAGCGTGTCCGGCGAGGGCGAGGGCGATGCCACCT
ACGGCAAGCTGACCCTGAAGTTCATCTGCACCACCGGCAAGCTGCCCGTGCCCTGGCCCACCCTCGTGAC
CACCCTGACCTACGGCGTGCAGTGCTTCAGCCGCTACCCCGACCACATGAAGCAGCACGACTTCTTCAAG
TCCGCCATGCCCGAAGGCTACGTCCAGGAGCGCACCATCTTCTTCAAGGACGACGGCAACTACAAGACCC
GCGCCGAGGTGAAGTTCGAGGGCGACACCCTGGTGAACCGCATCGAGCTGAAGGGCATCGACTTCAAGGA
GGACGGCAACATCCTGGGGCACAAGCTGGAGTACAACTACAACAGCCACAACGTCTATATCATGGCCGAC
AAGCAGAAGAACGGCATCAAGGTGAACTTCAAGATCCGCCACAACATCGAGGACGGCAGCGTGCAGCTCG
CCGACCACTACCAGCAGAACACCCCCATCGGCGACGGCCCCGTGCTGCTGCCCGACAACCACTACCTGAG
CACCCAGTCCAAGCTGAGCAAAGACCCCAACGAGAAGCGCGATCACATGGTCCTGCTGGAGTTCGTGACC
GCCGCCGGGATCACTCTCGGCATGGACGAGCTGTACAAGTAA
